>Addgene plasmid #121532 | pHR-SFFV-PYL1-sfGFP-Emerin | addgene full sequence | sequence record 235531 | Addgene NGS Result
CGCCTCTCCCCGCGCGTCGGCCGATTCATTAATGCAGCTGTGGAATGTGTGTCAGTTAGGGTGTGGAAAG
TCCCCAGGCTCCCCAGCAGGCAGAAGTATGCAAAGCATGCATCTCAATTAGTCAGCAACCAGGTGTGGAA
AGTCCCCAGGCTCCCCAGCAGGCAGAAGTATGCAAAGCATGCATCTCAATTAGTCAGCAACCATAGTCCC
GCCCCTAACTCCGCCCATCCCGCCCCTAACTCCGCCCAGTTCCGCCCATTCTCCGCCCCATGGCTGACTA
ATTTTTTTTATTTATGCAGAGGCCGAGGCCGCCTCGGCCTCTGAGCTATTCCAGAAGTAGTGAGGAGGCT
TTTTTGGAGGCCTAGGCTTTTGCAAAAAGCTTGGACACAAGACAGGCTTGCGAGATATGTTTGAGAATAC
CACTTTATCCCGCGTCAGGGAGAGGCAGTGCGTAAAAAGACGCGGACTCATGTGAAATACTGGTTTTTAG
TGCGCCAGATCTCTATAATCTCGCGCAACCTATTTTCCCCTCGAACACTTTTTAAGCCGTAGATAAACAG
GCTGGGACACTTCACATGAGCGAAAAATACATCGTCACCTGGGACATGTTGCAGATCCATGCACGTAAAC
TCGCAAGCCGACTGATGCCTTCTGAACAATGGAAAGGCATTATTGCCGTAAGCCGTGGCGGTCTGTACCG
GGTGCGTTACTGGCGCGTGAACTGGGTATTCGTCATGTCGATACCGTTTGTATTTCCAGCTACGATCACG
ACAACCAGCGCGAGCTTAAAGTGCTGAAACGCGCAGAAGGCGATGGCGAAGGCTTCATCGTTATTGATGA
CCTGGTGGATACCGGTGGTACTGCGGTTGCGATTCGTGAAATGTATCCAAAAGCGCACTTTGTCACCATC
TTCGCAAAACCGGCTGGTCGTCCGCTGGTTGATGACTATGTTGTTGATATCCCGCAAGATACCTGGATTG
AACAGCCGTGGGATATGGGCGTCGTATTCGTCCCGCCAATCTCCGGTCGCTAATCTTTTCAACGCCTGGC
ACTGCCGGGCGTTGTTCTTTTTAACTTCAGGCGGGTTACAATAGTTTCCAGTAAGTATTCTGGAGGCTGC
ATCCATGACACAGGCAAACCTGAGCGAAACCCTGTTCAAACCCCGCTTTAAACATCCTGAAACCTCGACG
CTAGTCCGCCGCTTTAATCACGGCGCACAACCGCCTGTGCAGTCGGCCCTTGATGGTAAAACCATCCCTC
ACTGGTATCGCATGATTAACCGTCTGATGTGGATCTGGCGCGGCATTGACCCACGCGAAATCCTCGACGT
CCAGGCACGTATTGTGATGAGCGATGCCGAACGTACCGACGATGATTTATACGATACGGTGATTGGCTAC
CGTGGCGGCAACTGGATTTATGAGTGGGCCCCGGATCTTTGTGAAGGAACCTTACTTCTGTGGTGTGACA
TAATTGGACAAACTACCTACAGAGATTTAAAGCTCTAAGGTAAATATAAAATTTTTAAGTGTATAATGTG
TTAAACTACTGATTCTAATTGTTTGTGTATTTTAGATTCCAACCTATGGAACTGATGAATGGGAGCAGTG
GTGGAATGCCTTTAATGAGGAAAACCTGTTTTGCTCAGAAGAAATGCCATCTAGTGATGATGAGGCTACT
GCTGACTCTCAACATTCTACTCCTCCAAAAAAGAAGAGAAAGGTAGAAGACCCCAAGGACTTTCCTTCAG
AATTGCTAAGTTTTTTGAGTCATGCTGTGTTTAGTAATAGAACTCTTGCTTGCTTTGCTATTTACACCAC
AAAGGAAAAAGCTGCACTGCTATACAAGAAAATTATGGAAAAATATTCTGTAACCTTTATAAGTAGGCAT
AACAGTTATAATCATAACATACTGTTTTTTCTTACTCCACACAGGCATAGAGTGTCTGCTATTAATAACT
ATGCTCAAAAATTGTGTACCTTTAGCTTTTTAATTTGTAAAGGGGTTAATAAGGAATATTTGATGTATAG
TGCCTTGACTAGAGATCATAATCAGCCATACCACATTTGTAGAGGTTTTACTTGCTTTAAAAAACCTCCC
ACACCTCCCCCTGAACCTGAAACATAAAATGAATGCAATTGTTGTTGTTAACTTGTTTATTGCAGCTTAT
AATGGTTACAAATAAAGCAATAGCATCACAAATTTCACAAATAAAGCATTTTTTTCACTGCATTCTAGTT
GTGGTTTGTCCAAACTCATCAATGTATCTTATCATGTCTGGATCAACTGGATAACTCAAGCTAACCAAAA
TCATCCCAAACTTCCCACCCCATACCCTATTACCACTGCCAATTACCTGTGGTTTCATTTACTCTAAACC
TGTGATTCCTCTGAATTATTTTCATTTTAAAGAAATTGTATTTGTTAAATATGTACTACAAACTTAGTAG
TTGGAAGGGCTAATTCACTCCCAAAGAAGACAAGATATCCTTGATCTGTGGATCTACCACACACAAGGCT
ACTTCCCTGATTAGCAGAACTACACACCAGGGCCAGGGGTCAGATATCCACTGACCTTTGGATGGTGCTA
CAAGCTAGTACCAGTTGAGCCAGATAAGGTAGAAGAGGCCAATAAAGGAGAGAACACCAGCTTGTTACAC
CCTGTGAGCCTGCATGGGATGGATGACCCGGAGAGAGAAGTGTTAGAGTGGAGGTTTGACAGCCGCCTAG
CATTTCATCACGTGGCCCGAGAGCTGCATCCGGAGTACTTCAAGAACTGCTGATATCGAGCTTGCTACAA
GGGACTTTCCGCTGGGGACTTTCCAGGGAGGCGTGGCCTGGGCGGGACTGGGGAGTGGCGAGCCCTCAGA
TCCTGCATATAAGCAGCTGCTTTTTGCCTGTACTGGGTCTCTCTGGTTAGACCAGATCTGAGCCTGGGAG
CTCTCTGGCTAACTAGGGAACCCACTGCTTAAGCCTCAATAAAGCTTGCCTTGAGTGCTTCAAGTAGTGT
GTGCCCGTCTGTTGTGTGACTCTGGTAACTAGAGATCCCTCAGACCCTTTTAGTCAGTGTGGAAAATCTC
TAGCAGTGGCGCCCGAACAGGGACTTGAAAGCGAAAGGGAAACCAGAGGAGCTCTCTCGACGCAGGACTC
GGCTTGCTGAAGCGCGCACGGCAAGAGGCGAGGGGCGGCGACTGGTGAGTACGCCAAAAATTTTGACTAG
CGGAGGCTAGAAGGAGAGAGATGGGTGCGAGAGCGTCAGTATTAAGCGGGGGAGAATTAGATCGCGATGG
GAAAAAATTCGGTTAAGGCCAGGGGGAAAGAAAAAATATAAATTAAAACATATAGTATGGGCAAGCAGGG
AGCTAGAACGATTCGCAGTTAATCCTGGCCTGTTAGAAACATCAGAAGGCTGTAGACAAATACTGGGACA
GCTACAACCATCCCTTCAGACAGGATCAGAAGAACTTAGATCATTATATAATACAGTAGCAACCCTCTAT
TGTGTGCATCAAAGGATAGAGATAAAAGACACCAAGGAAGCTTTAGACAAGATAGAGGAAGAGCAAAACA
AAAGTAAGACCACCGCACAGCAAGCGGCCGGCCGCTGATCTTCAGACCTGGAGGAGGAGATATGAGGGAC
AATTGGAGAAGTGAATTATATAAATATAAAGTAGTAAAAATTGAACCATTAGGAGTAGCACCCACCAAGG
CAAAGAGAAGAGTGGTGCAGAGAGAAAAAAGAGCAGTGGGAATAGGAGCTTTGTTCCTTGGGTTCTTGGG
AGCAGCAGGAAGCACTATGGGCGCAGCGTCAATGACGCTGACGGTACAGGCCAGACAATTATTGTCTGGT
ATAGTGCAGCAGCAGAACAATTTGCTGAGGGCTATTGAGGCGCAACAGCATCTGTTGCAACTCACAGTCT
GGGGCATCAAGCAGCTCCAGGCAAGAATCCTGGCTGTGGAAAGATACCTAAAGGATCAACAGCTCCTGGG
GATTTGGGGTTGCTCTGGAAAACTCATTTGCACCACTGCTGTGCCTTGGAATGCTAGTTGGAGTAATAAA
TCTCTGGAACAGATTTGGAATCACACGACCTGGATGGAGTGGGACAGAGAAATTAACAATTACACAAGCT
TAATACACTCCTTAATTGAAGAATCGCAAAACCAGCAAGAAAAGAATGAACAAGAATTATTGGAATTAGA
TAAATGGGCAAGTTTGTGGAATTGGTTTAACATAACAAATTGGCTGTGGTATATAAAATTATTCATAATG
ATAGTAGGAGGCTTGGTAGGTTTAAGAATAGTTTTTGCTGTACTTTCTATAGTGAATAGAGTTAGGCAGG
GATATTCACCATTATCGTTTCAGACCCACCTCCCAACCCCGAGGGGACCCGACAGGCCCGAAGGAATAGA
AGAAGAAGGTGGAGAGAGAGACAGAGACAGATCCATTCGATTAGTGAACGGATCTCGACGGTATCGCCAA
ATGGCAGTATTCATCCACAATTTTAAAAGAAAAGGGGGGATTGGGGGGTACAGTGCAGGGGAAAGAATAG
TAGACATAATAGCAACAGACATACAAACTAAAGAATTACAAAAACAAATTACAAAAATTCAAAATTTTCG
GGTTTATTACAGGGACAGCAGAGATCCAGTTTGGATCGATAAGCTTGATATCGAATTCCTGCAGCCCCGA
TAAAATAAAAGATTTTATTTAGTCTCCAGAAAAAGGGGGGAATGAAAGACCCCACCTGTAGGTTTGGCAA
GCTAGCTGCAGTAACGCCATTTTGCAAGGCATGGAAAAATACCAAACCAAGAATAGAGAAGTTCAGATCA
AGGGCGGGTACATGAAAATAGCTAACGTTGGGCCAAACAGGATATCTGCGGTGAGCAGTTTCGGCCCCGG
CCCGGGGCCAAGAACAGATGGTCACCGCAGTTTCGGCCCCGGCCCGAGGCCAAGAACAGATGGTCCCCAG
ATATGGCCCAACCCTCAGCAGTTTCTTAAGACCCATCAGATGTTTCCAGGCTCCCCCAAGGACCTGAAAT
GACCCTGCGCCTTATTTGAATTAACCAATCAGCCTGCTTCTCGCTTCTGTTCGCGCGCTTCTGCTTCCCG
AGCTCTATAAAAGAGCTCACAACCCCTCACTCGGCGCGCCAGTCCTCCGACAGACTGAGTCATGGGTGGG
GGCGCGCCAACTCAAGACGAATTCACCCAACTCTCCCAATCAATCGCCGAGTTCCACACGTACCAACTCG
GTAACGGCCGTTGCTCATCTCTCCTAGCTCAGCGAATCCACGCGCCGCCGGAAACAGTATGGTCCGTGGT
GAGACGTTTCGATAGGCCACAGATTTACAAACACTTCATCAAAAGCTGTAACGTGAGTGAAGATTTCGAG
ATGCGAGTGGGATGCACGCGCGACGTGAACGTGATAAGTGGATTACCGGCGAATACGTCTCGAGAGAGAT
TAGATCTGTTGGACGATGATCGGAGAGTGACTGGGTTTAGTATAACCGGTGGTGAACATAGGCTGAGGAA
TTATAAATCGGTTACGACGGTTCATAGATTTGAGAAAGAAGAAGAAGAAGAAAGGATCTGGACCGTTGTT
TTGGAATCTTATGTTGTTGATGTACCGGAAGGTAATTCGGAGGAAGATACGAGATTGTTTGCTGATACGG
TTATTAGATTGAATCTTCAGAAACTTGCTTCGATCACTGAAGCTATGAACGTGGATCCAGGTGGAGGTGG
AAGCGGTAGCAAAGGAGAAGAACTTTTCACTGGAGTTGTCCCAATTCTTGTTGAATTAGATGGTGATGTT
AATGGGCACAAATTTTCTGTCCGTGGAGAGGGTGAAGGTGATGCTACAAACGGAAAACTCACCCTTAAAT
TTATTTGCACTACTGGAAAACTACCTGTTCCGTGGCCAACACTTGTCACTACTCTGACCTATGGTGTTCA
ATGCTTTTCCCGTTATCCGGATCACATGAAACGGCATGACTTTTTCAAGAGTGCCATGCCCGAAGGTTAT
GTACAGGAACGCACTATATCTTTCAAAGATGACGGGACCTACAAGACGCGTGCTGAAGTCAAGTTTGAAG
GTGATACCCTTGTTAATCGTATCGAGTTAAAGGGTATTGATTTTAAAGAAGATGGAAACATTCTTGGACA
CAAACTCGAGTACAACTTTAACTCACACAATGTATACATCACGGCAGACAAACAAAAGAATGGAATCAAA
GCTAACTTCAAAATTCGCCACAACGTTGAAGATGGTTCCGTTCAACTAGCAGACCATTATCAACAAAATA
CTCCAATTGGCGATGGCCCTGTCCTTTTACCAGACAACCATTACCTGTCGACACAATCTGTCCTTTCGAA
AGATCCCAACGAAAAGCGTGACCACATGGTCCTTCTTGAGTTTGTAACTGCTGCTGGGATTACACATGGC
ATGGATGAGCTCTACAAAGGTGGAGGTCGGACCGAAATGGACAACTACGCAGATCTTTCGGATACCGAGC
TGACCACCTTGCTGCGCCGGTACAACATCCCGCACGGGCCTGTAGTAGGATCAACTCGTAGGCTTTACGA
GAAGAAGATCTTCGAGTACGAGACCCAGAGGCGGCGGCTCTCGCCCCCCAGCTCGTCCGCCGCCTCCTCT
TATAGCTTCTCTGACTTGAATTCGACTAGAGGGGATGCAGATATGTATGATCTTCCCAAGAAAGAGGACG
CTTTACTCTACCAGAGCAAGGGCTACAATGACGACTACTATGAAGAGAGCTACTTCACCACCAGGACTTA
TGGGGAGCCCGAGTCTGCCGGCCCGTCCAGGGCTGTCCGCCAGTCAGTGACTTCATTCCCAGATGCTGAC
GCTTTCCATCACCAGGTGCATGATGACGATCTTTTGTCTTCTTCTGAAGAGGAGTGCAAGGATAGGGAAC
GCCCCATGTACGGCCGGGACAGTGCCTACCAGAGCATCACGCACTACCGCCCTGTTTCAGCCTCCAGGAG
CTCCCTGGACCTGTCCTATTATCCTACTTCCTCCTCCACCTCTTTTATGTCCTCCTCATCATCTTCCTCT
TCATGGCTCACCCGCCGTGCCATCCGGCCTGAAAACCGTGCTCCTGGGGCTGGGCTGGGCCAGGATCGCC
AGGTCCCGCTCTGGGGCCAGCTGCTGCTTTTCCTGGTCTTTGTGATCGTCCTCTTCTTCATTTACCACTT
CATGCAGGCTGAAGAAGGCAACCCCTTCTAGTAACCTGCAGGCATGCAAGCTTGATATCAAGCTTATCGA
TAATCAACCTCTGGATTACAAAATTTGTGAAAGATTGACTGGTATTCTTAACTATGTTGCTCCTTTTACG
CTATGTGGATACGCTGCTTTAATGCCTTTGTATCATGCTATTGCTTCCCGTATGGCTTTCATTTTCTCCT
CCTTGTATAAATCCTGGTTGCTGTCTCTTTATGAGGAGTTGTGGCCCGTTGTCAGGCAACGTGGCGTGGT
GTGCACTGTGTTTGCTGACGCAACCCCCACTGGTTGGGGCATTGCCACCACCTGTCAGCTCCTTTCCGGG
ACTTTCGCTTTCCCCCTCCCTATTGCCACGGCGGAACTCATCGCCGCCTGCCTTGCCCGCTGCTGGACAG
GGGCTCGGCTGTTGGGCACTGACAATTCCGTGGTGTTGTCGGGGAAATCATCGTCCTTTCCTTGGCTGCT
CGCCTGTGTTGCCACCTGGATTCTGCGCGGGACGTCCTTCTGCTACGTCCCTTCGGCCCTCAATCCAGCG
GACCTTCCTTCCCGCGGCCTGCTGCCGGCTCTGCGGCCTCTTCCGCGTCTTCGCCTTCGCCCTCAGACGA
GTCGGATCTCCCTTTGGGCCGCCTCCCCGCATCGATACCGTCGACCTCGAGGGAATTAATTCGAGCTCGG
TACCTTTAAGACCAATGACTTACAAGGCAGCTGTAGATCTTAGCCACTTTTTAAAAGAAAAGGGGGGACT
GGAAGGGCTAATTCACTCCCAACGAAGACAAGATCTGCTTTTTGCTTGTACTGGGTCTCTCTGGTTAGAC
CAGATCTGAGCCTGGGAGCTCTCTGGCTAACTAGGGAACCCACTGCTTAAGCCTCAATAAAGCTTGCCTT
GAGTGCTTCAAGTAGTGTGTGCCCGTCTGTTGTGTGACTCTGGTAACTAGAGATCCCTCAGACCCTTTTA
GTCAGTGTGGAAAATCTCTAGCAGCATCTAGAATTAATTCCGTGTATTCTATAGTGTCACCTAAATCGTA
TGTGTATGATACATAAGGTTATGTATTAATTGTAGCCGCGTTCTAACGACAATATGTACAAGCCTAATTG
TGTAGCATCTGGCTTACTGAAGCAGACCCTATCATCTCTCTCGTAAACTGCCGTCAGAGTCGGTTTGGTT
GGACGAACCTTCTGAGTTTCTGGTAACGCCGTCCCGCACCCGGAAATGGTCAGCGAACCAATCAGCAGGG
TCATCGCTAGCCAGATCCTCTACGCCGGACGCATCGTGGCCGGCATCACCGGCGCCACAGGTGCGGTTGC
TGGCGCCTATATCGCCGACATCACCGATGGGGAAGATCGGGCTCGCCACTTCGGGCTCATGAGCGCTTGT
TTCGGCGTGGGTATGGTGGCAGGCCCCGTGGCCGGGGGACTGTTGGGCGCCATCTCCTTGCATGCACCAT
TCCTTGCGGCGGCGGTGCTCAACGGCCTCAACCTACTACTGGGCTGCTTCCTAATGCAGGAGTCGCATAA
GGGAGAGCGTCGAATGGTGCACTCTCAGTACAATCTGCTCTGATGCCGCATAGTTAAGCCAGCCCCGACA
CCCGCCAACACCCGCTGACGCGCCCTGACGGGCTTGTCTGCTCCCGGCATCCGCTTACAGACAAGCTGTG
ACCGTCTCCGGGAGCTGCATGTGTCAGAGGTTTTCACCGTCATCACCGAAACGCGCGAGACGAAAGGGCC
TCGTGATACGCCTATTTTTATAGGTTAATGTCATGATAATAATGGTTTCTTAGACGTCAGGTGGCACTTT
TCGGGGAAATGTGCGCGGAACCCCTATTTGTTTATTTTTCTAAATACATTCAAATATGTATCCGCTCATG
AGACAATAACCCTGATAAATGCTTCAATAATATTGAAAAAGGAAGAGTATGAGTATTCAACATTTCCGTG
TCGCCCTTATTCCCTTTTTTGCGGCATTTTGCCTTCCTGTTTTTGCTCACCCAGAAACGCTGGTGAAAGT
AAAAGATGCTGAAGATCAGTTGGGTGCACGAGTGGGTTACATCGAACTGGATCTCAACAGCGGTAAGATC
CTTGAGAGTTTTCGCCCCGAAGAACGTTTTCCAATGATGAGCACTTTTAAAGTTCTGCTATGTGGCGCGG
TATTATCCCGTATTGACGCCGGGCAAGAGCAACTCGGTCGCCGCATACACTATTCTCAGAATGACTTGGT
TGAGTACTCACCAGTCACAGAAAAGCATCTTACGGATGGCATGACAGTAAGAGAATTATGCAGTGCTGCC
ATAACCATGAGTGATAACACTGCGGCCAACTTACTTCTGACAACGATCGGAGGACCGAAGGAGCTAACCG
CTTTTTTGCACAACATGGGGGATCATGTAACTCGCCTTGATCGTTGGGAACCGGAGCTGAATGAAGCCAT
ACCAAACGACGAGCGTGACACCACGATGCCTGTAGCAATGGCAACAACGTTGCGCAAACTATTAACTGGC
GAACTACTTACTCTAGCTTCCCGGCAACAATTAATAGACTGGATGGAGGCGGATAAAGTTGCAGGACCAC
TTCTGCGCTCGGCCCTTCCGGCTGGCTGGTTTATTGCTGATAAATCTGGAGCCGGTGAGCGTGGGTCTCG
CGGTATCATTGCAGCACTGGGGCCAGATGGTAAGCCCTCCCGTATCGTAGTTATCTACACGACGGGGAGT
CAGGCAACTATGGATGAACGAAATAGACAGATCGCTGAGATAGGTGCCTCACTGATTAAGCATTGGTAAC
TGTCAGACCAAGTTTACTCATATATACTTTAGATTGATTTAAAACTTCATTTTTAATTTAAAAGGATCTA
GGTGAAGATCCTTTTTGATAATCTCATGACCAAAATCCCTTAACGTGAGTTTTCGTTCCACTGAGCGTCA
GACCCCGTAGAAAAGATCAAAGGATCTTCTTGAGATCCTTTTTTTCTGCGCGTAATCTGCTGCTTGCAAA
CAAAAAAACCACCGCTACCAGCGGTGGTTTGTTTGCCGGATCAAGAGCTACCAACTCTTTTTCCGAAGGT
AACTGGCTTCAGCAGAGCGCAGATACCAAATACTGTTCTTCTAGTGTAGCCGTAGTTAGGCCACCACTTC
AAGAACTCTGTAGCACCGCCTACATACCTCGCTCTGCTAATCCTGTTACCAGTGGCTGCTGCCAGTGGCG
ATAAGTCGTGTCTTACCGGGTTGGACTCAAGACGATAGTTACCGGATAAGGCGCAGCGGTCGGGCTGAAC
GGGGGGTTCGTGCACACAGCCCAGCTTGGAGCGAACGACCTACACCGAACTGAGATACCTACAGCGTGAG
CTATGAGAAAGCGCCACGCTTCCCGAAGGGAGAAAGGCGGACAGGTATCCGGTAAGCGGCAGGGTCGGAA
CAGGAGAGCGCACGAGGGAGCTTCCAGGGGGAAACGCCTGGTATCTTTATAGTCCTGTCGGGTTTCGCCA
CCTCTGACTTGAGCGTCGATTTTTGTGATGCTCGTCAGGGGGGCGGAGCCTATGGAAAAACGCCAGCAAC
GCGGCCTTTTTACGGTTCCTGGCCTTTTGCTGGCCTTTTGCTCACATGTTCTTTCCTGCGTTATCCCCTG
ATTCTGTGGATAACCGTATTACCGCCTTTGAGTGAGCTGATACCGCTCGCCGCAGCCGAACGACCGAGCG
CAGCGAGTCAGTGAGCGAGGAAGCGGAAGAGCGCCCAATACGCAAAC
Features (pLannotate 1.2.2; 35 found; start..end, strand, type, name):
     47..376     +  promoter       SV40 promoter: SV40 enhancer and early promoter
    576..695     +  CDS            gpt (fragment): XGPT_ECOLI - Also known as gpp, gxu. Experimental evidence at protein level: Swiss-Prot protein existence level 1. Purine salvage pathway enzyme that catalyzes the transfer of the ribosyl-5-phosphate group from 5-phospho-alpha-D-ribose 1- diphosphate (PRPP) to the N9 position of the 6-oxopurines guanine and xanthine to form the corresponding ribonucleotides GMP (guanosine 5'- monophosphate) and XMP (xanthosine 5'-monophosphate), with the release of PPi. To a lesser extent, also acts on hypoxanthine (PubMed:9100006, PubMed:3886014). Does not ribophosphorylate adenine (PubMed:3886014). From Esch
    695..1030    +  CDS            gpt (fragment): XGPT_ECOLI - Also known as gpp, gxu. Experimental evidence at protein level: Swiss-Prot protein existence level 1. Purine salvage pathway enzyme that catalyzes the transfer of the ribosyl-5-phosphate group from 5-phospho-alpha-D-ribose 1- diphosphate (PRPP) to the N9 position of the 6-oxopurines guanine and xanthine to form the corresponding ribonucleotides GMP (guanosine 5'- monophosphate) and XMP (xanthosine 5'-monophosphate), with the release of PPi. To a lesser extent, also acts on hypoxanthine (PubMed:9100006, PubMed:3886014). Does not ribophosphorylate adenine (PubMed:3886014). From Esch
   1125..1430    +  CDS            frsA (fragment): FRSA_ECOLI - Also known as yafA. Experimental evidence at protein level: Swiss-Prot protein existence level 1. Catalyzes the hydrolysis of esters (PubMed:15808744). Displays esterase activity toward pNP-butyrate (PubMed:15808744). May stimulate mixed-acid fermentation by acting as a fermentation/respiration switch that down-regulates respiration and up- regulates fermentation rates (PubMed:15169777). From Escherichia coli (strain K12).
   1434..1508    +  CDS            small t antigen (fragment): SV40 (simian virus 40) small t antigen
   1510..1575    +  intron         small t intron: SV40 (simian virus 40) small t antigen intron
   1705..1725    +  CDS            SV40 NLS: nuclear localization signal of SV40 (simian virus 40) large T antigen
   2044..2127    +  CDS            large T antigen (fragment): large T antigen from SV40 (simian virus 40)
   2150..2284    +  polyA_signal   SV40 poly(A) signal: SV40 polyadenylation signal
   2451..2780    +  CDS            nef (fragment): NEF_HV1BR - Experimental evidence at protein level: Swiss-Prot protein existence level 1. Extracellular Nef protein targets CD4(+) T-lymphocytes for apoptosis by interacting with CXCR4 surface receptors (PubMed:14990729). From Human immunodeficiency virus type 1 group M subtype B (isolate BRU/LAI) (HIV-1).
   2828..3085    +  LTR            5' LTR (truncated): truncated 5' long terminal repeat (LTR) from HIV-1
   3132..3257    +  misc_feature   HIV-1 Ψ: packaging signal of human immunodeficiency virus type 1
   3241..3579    +  CDS            HIV-1 gag (fragment): gag protein from human immunodeficiency virus 1; gag
   3754..3987    +  misc_feature   RRE: The Rev response element (RRE) of HIV-1 allows for Rev-dependent mRNA export from the nucleus to the cytoplasm.
   4364..4464    +  CDS            Rev (fragment): human immunodeficiency virus 1 (HIV-1) Rev protein; rev; enhances nuclear export of unspliced and incompletely spliced viral mRNAs
   4501..4618    +  misc_feature   cPPT/CTS: central polypurine tract and central termination sequence of HIV-1
   4655..4687    -  misc_feature   MCS (fragment): pBluescript multiple cloning site
   4771..5171    +  promoter       SFFV promoter: spleen focus-forming virus long terminal repeat (LTR) promoter
   5190..5720    +  CDS            PYL1 (fragment): PYL1_ARATH - Also known as RCAR12. Experimental evidence at protein level: Swiss-Prot protein existence level 1. Receptor for abscisic acid (ABA) required for ABA-mediated responses such as stomatal closure and germination inhibition. Inhibits the activity of group-A protein phosphatases type 2C (PP2Cs) when activated by ABA (PubMed:19407143, PubMed:19855379, PubMed:19893533, PubMed:19898420, PubMed:23844015, PubMed:21658606). Can be activated by both (-)-ABA and (+)-ABA (PubMed:23844015). From Arabidopsis thaliana (Mouse-ear cress).
   5748..6458    +  CDS            Superfolder GFP: Superfolder GFP is a basic (constitutively fluorescent) green fluorescent protein published in 2005, derived from Aequorea victoria. It is reported to be a very rapidly-maturing weak dimer.
   6477..7238    +  CDS            EMD: EMD_HUMAN - Also known as EDMD, STA. Experimental evidence at protein level: Swiss-Prot protein existence level 1. Stabilizes and promotes the formation of a nuclear actin cortical network. Stimulates actin polymerization in vitro by binding and stabilizing the pointed end of growing filaments. Inhibits beta- catenin activity by preventing its accumulation in the nucleus. Acts by influencing the nuclear accumulation of beta-catenin through a CRM1- dependent export pathway. Links centrosomes to the nuclear envelope via a microtubule association. EMD and BAF are cooperative cofactors of HIV-1 in
   7244..7263    +  misc_feature   MCS (fragment): pUC18/19 multiple cloning site
   7264..7282    +  misc_feature   MCS (fragment): pBluescript multiple cloning site
   7282..7870    +  misc_feature   WPRE: woodchuck hepatitis virus posttranscriptional regulatory element
   7871..7893    +  misc_feature   MCS (fragment): pBluescript multiple cloning site
   7910..7978    +  CDS            nef (fragment): NEF_HV1Z2 - Experimental evidence at protein level: Swiss-Prot protein existence level 1. Extracellular Nef protein targets CD4(+) T-lymphocytes for apoptosis by interacting with CXCR4 surface receptors. From Human immunodeficiency virus type 1 group M subtype D (isolate Z2/CDC-Z34) (HIV-1).
   7980..8213    +  LTR            3' LTR (ΔU3): self-inactivating 3' long terminal repeat (LTR) from HIV-1
   8238..8256    -  promoter       SP6 promoter: promoter for bacteriophage SP6 RNA polymerase
   8484..8763    +  CDS            TcR (fragment): tetracycline efflux protein; tet; confers resistance to tetracycline
   8764..8812    -  misc_feature   bom (fragment): basis of mobility region from pBR322
   8914..8949    -  CDS            rop (fragment): Rop protein, which maintains plasmids at low copy number; rop
   9044..9148    +  promoter       AmpR promoter: bla
   9149..10009   +  CDS            AmpR: β-lactamase; bla; confers resistance to ampicillin, carbenicillin, and related antibiotics
  10180..10768   +  rep_origin     ori: high-copy-number ColE1/pMB1/pBR322/pUC origin of replication
  10951..40      +  CDS            lacI (fragment) (across the origin): lac repressor; lacI; The lac repressor binds to the lac operator to inhibit transcription in E. coli. This inhibition can be relieved by adding lactose or isopropyl-β-D-thiogalactopyranoside (IPTG).
