[The description below was written by a language model from this plasmid's Addgene catalogue record and pLannotate feature annotations shown in this document.]
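Description:
pHR-SFFV-PYL1-sfGFP-Emerin is a lentiviral transfer plasmid built on the pHR backbone for expression of a tagged human emerin in mammalian cells. It is propagated in E. coli through a ColE1/pUC-type origin with ampicillin selection (AmpR under its own bla promoter). There is no drug marker for mammalian cells, so transduced cells are identified by GFP fluorescence. The viral portion carries the usual HIV-1-derived elements: a truncated 5' LTR, the Ψ packaging signal with a fragment of gag, the Rev response element for Rev-dependent nuclear export of the genomic RNA, the cPPT/CTS, and a self-inactivating ΔU3 3' LTR. Outside the LTRs, the annotation also picks up an SV40 promoter followed by gpt fragments, SV40 small t intron and poly(A) sequences, and pBR322-derived remnants (TcR, rop, bom, lacI fragments). These appear to be backbone carry-over rather than functional parts of the payload.

The expression cassette uses the spleen focus-forming virus (SFFV) LTR promoter to drive a single fusion reading frame consisting of the Arabidopsis abscisic acid receptor PYL1 (annotated as a fragment), superfolder GFP, and the 762 bp coding sequence of human emerin (EMD), followed by a WPRE to enhance transcript expression. Emerin is an inner nuclear membrane protein, so the fusion should place PYL1 and a fluorescent marker at the nuclear envelope. PYL1 binds group-A PP2C phosphatases when abscisic acid is present, which makes it one half of a chemically inducible dimerisation pair. The associated publication concerns CRISPR-mediated programmable positioning of genomic loci in the nucleus, consistent with this fusion acting as a nuclear-periphery anchor. The partner component is not part of this record.
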