Addgene plasmid #121532: pHR-SFFV-PYL1-sfGFP-Emerin
Purpose: expression of PYL-SfGFP-Emerin, lentivirus vector
Depositing lab: Stanley Qi. Depositing organization: Stanford University. Publication: CRISPR-Mediated Programmable 3D Genome Positioning and Nuclear Organization. Wang H, Xu X, Nguyen CM, Liu Y, Gao Y, Lin X, Daley T, Kipniss NH, La Russa M, Qi LS. Cell. 2018 Nov 15;175(5):1405-1417.e14. doi: 10.1016/j.cell.2018.09.013. Epub 2018 Oct 11. PubMed 30318144.
Backbone
  Vector backbone: pHR
  Vector type: Mammalian Expression, Lentiviral
  Selectable markers: GFP fluorescence
Growth in bacteria
  Bacterial resistance: Ampicillin, 100 μg/mL
  Growth temperature: 37°C
  Growth strain: NEB Stable
  Copy number: Unknown
Gene/Insert
  Gene/Insert name: Emerin
  Species: H. sapiens (human)
  Insert size (bp): 762
  Entrez Gene: EMD (a.k.a. EDMD, LEMD5, STA)
  Promoter: SFFV
  Tag / fusion protein: PYL1-SFGFP (N terminal on insert)
  Cloning method: Gibson Cloning
  Sequencing primers: 5′ CAGTGCAGGGGAAAGAATAGTAGAC; 3′ CATAGCGTAAAAGGAGCAACA
Terms and licenses: Academic/Nonprofit Terms; Industry Terms: Not Available to Industry
How to cite: pHR-SFFV-PYL1-sfGFP-Emerin was a gift from Stanley Qi (Addgene plasmid # 121532 ; http://n2t.net/addgene:121532 ; RRID:Addgene_121532)
