>Addgene plasmid #121532 | pHR-SFFV-PYL1-sfGFP-Emerin | depositor partial sequence | sequence record 231715 | SFFV-PYL1-SfGFP-Emerin
CCGATAAAATAAAAGATTTTATTTAGTCTCCAGAAAAAGGGGGGAATGAAAGACCCCACCTGTAGGTTTG
GCAAGCTAGCTGCAGTAACGCCATTTTGCAAGGCATGGAAAAATACCAAACCAAGAATAGAGAAGTTCAG
ATCAAGGGCGGGTACATGAAAATAGCTAACGTTGGGCCAAACAGGATATCTGCGGTGAGCAGTTTCGGCC
CCGGCCCGGGGCCAAGAACAGATGGTCACCGCAGTTTCGGCCCCGGCCCGAGGCCAAGAACAGATGGTCC
CCAGATATGGCCCAACCCTCAGCAGTTTCTTAAGACCCATCAGATGTTTCCAGGCTCCCCCAAGGACCTG
AAATGACCCTGCGCCTTATTTGAATTAACCAATCAGCCTGCTTCTCGCTTCTGTTCGCGCGCTTCTGCTT
CCCGAGCTCTATAAAAGAGCTCACAACCCCTCACTCGGCGCGCCAGTCCTCCGACAGACTGAGTCATGGG
TGGGGGCGCGCCAACTCAAGACGAATTCACCCAACTCTCCCAATCAATCGCCGAGTTCCACACGTACCAA
CTCGGTAACGGCCGTTGCTCATCTCTCCTAGCTCAGCGAATCCACGCGCCGCCGGAAACAGTATGGTCCG
TGGTGAGACGTTTCGATAGGCCACAGATTTACAAACACTTCATCAAAAGCTGTAACGTGAGTGAAGATTT
CGAGATGCGAGTGGGATGCACGCGCGACGTGAACGTGATAAGTGGATTACCGGCGAATACGTCTCGAGAG
AGATTAGATCTGTTGGACGATGATCGGAGAGTGACTGGGTTTAGTATAACCGGTGGTGAACATAGGCTGA
GGAATTATAAATCGGTTACGACGGTTCATAGATTTGAGAAAGAAGAAGAAGAAGAAAGGATCTGGACCGT
TGTTTTGGAATCTTATGTTGTTGATGTACCGGAAGGTAATTCGGAGGAAGATACGAGATTGTTTGCTGAT
ACGGTTATTAGATTGAATCTTCAGAAACTTGCTTCGATCACTGAAGCTATGAACGTGGATCCAGGTGGAG
GTGGAAGCGGTAGCAAAGGAGAAGAACTTTTCACTGGAGTTGTCCCAATTCTTGTTGAATTAGATGGTGA
TGTTAATGGGCACAAATTTTCTGTCCGTGGAGAGGGTGAAGGTGATGCTACAAACGGAAAACTCACCCTT
AAATTTATTTGCACTACTGGAAAACTACCTGTTCCGTGGCCAACACTTGTCACTACTCTGACCTATGGTG
TTCAATGCTTTTCCCGTTATCCGGATCACATGAAACGGCATGACTTTTTCAAGAGTGCCATGCCCGAAGG
TTATGTACAGGAACGCACTATATCTTTCAAAGATGACGGGACCTACAAGACGCGTGCTGAAGTCAAGTTT
GAAGGTGATACCCTTGTTAATCGTATCGAGTTAAAGGGTATTGATTTTAAAGAAGATGGAAACATTCTTG
GACACAAACTCGAGTACAACTTTAACTCACACAATGTATACATCACGGCAGACAAACAAAAGAATGGAAT
CAAAGCTAACTTCAAAATTCGCCACAACGTTGAAGATGGTTCCGTTCAACTAGCAGACCATTATCAACAA
AATACTCCAATTGGCGATGGCCCTGTCCTTTTACCAGACAACCATTACCTGTCGACACAATCTGTCCTTT
CGAAAGATCCCAACGAAAAGCGTGACCACATGGTCCTTCTTGAGTTTGTAACTGCTGCTGGGATTACACA
TGGCATGGATGAGCTCTACAAAGGTGGAGGTCGGACCGAAATGGACAACTACGCAGATCTTTCGGATACC
GAGCTGACCACCTTGCTGCGCCGGTACAACATCCCGCACGGGCCTGTAGTAGGATCAACTCGTAGGCTTT
ACGAGAAGAAGATCTTCGAGTACGAGACCCAGAGGCGGCGGCTCTCGCCCCCCAGCTCGTCCGCCGCCTC
CTCTTATAGCTTCTCTGACTTGAATTCGACTAGAGGGGATGCAGATATGTATGATCTTCCCAAGAAAGAG
GACGCTTTACTCTACCAGAGCAAGGGCTACAATGACGACTACTATGAAGAGAGCTACTTCACCACCAGGA
CTTATGGGGAGCCCGAGTCTGCCGGCCCGTCCAGGGCTGTCCGCCAGTCAGTGACTTCATTCCCAGATGC
TGACGCTTTCCATCACCAGGTGCATGATGACGATCTTTTGTCTTCTTCTGAAGAGGAGTGCAAGGATAGG
GAACGCCCCATGTACGGCCGGGACAGTGCCTACCAGAGCATCACGCACTACCGCCCTGTTTCAGCCTCCA
GGAGCTCCCTGGACCTGTCCTATTATCCTACTTCCTCCTCCACCTCTTTTATGTCCTCCTCATCATCTTC
CTCTTCATGGCTCACCCGCCGTGCCATCCGGCCTGAAAACCGTGCTCCTGGGGCTGGGCTGGGCCAGGAT
CGCCAGGTCCCGCTCTGGGGCCAGCTGCTGCTTTTCCTGGTCTTTGTGATCGTCCTCTTCTTCATTTACC
ACTTCATGCAGGCTGAAGAAGGCAACCCCTTCTAG
